>Addgene plasmid #237052 | SmBiT-PPP1CA Fusion Vector | addgene full sequence | sequence record 471906 | Addgene NGS Result
AAGACGCGTTAATTAAGACGTCGGCAGTGAAAAAAATGCTTTATTTGTGAAATTTGTGATGCTATTGCTT
TATTTGTAACCATTATAAGCTGCAATAAACAAGTTAACAACAACAATTGCATTCATTTTATGTTTCAGGT
TCAGGGGGAGGTGTGGGAGGTTTTTTAAAGCAAGTAAAACCTCTACAAATGTGGTATGGCTGATTATGAT
CCGCGGCCGCAATACGTCGACGTTATCAGCTGACTTCGTACGAGAGCCTAGGATTATGGCGCGCCACTAG
TTATTAATAGTAATCAATTACGGGGTCATTAGTTCATAGCCCATATATGGAGTTCCGCGTTACATAACTT
ACGGTAAATGGCCCGCCTGGCTGACCGCCCAACGACCCCCGCCCATTGACGTCAATAATGACGTATGTTC
CCATAGTAACGCCAATAGGGACTTTCCATTGACGTCAATGGGTGGAGTATTTACGGTAAACTGCCCACTT
GGCAGTACATCAAGTGTATCATATGCCAAGTCCGCCCCCTATTGACGTCAATGACGGTAAATGGCCCGCC
TGGCATTATGCCCAGTACATGACCTTACGGGACTTTCCTACTTGGCAGTACATCTACGTATTAGTCATCG
CTATTACCATGGTGATGCGGTTTTGGCAGTACACCAATGGGCGTGGATAGCGGTTTGACTCACGGGGATT
TCCAAGTCTCCACCCCATTGACGTCAATGGGAGTTTGTTTTGGCACCAAAATCAACGGGACTTTCCAAAA
TGTCGTAATAACCCCGCCCCGTTGACGCAAATGGGCGGTAGGCGTGTACGGTGGGAGGTCTATATAAGCA
GAGCTGGTTTAGTGAACCGTCAGATCACTAGAAGCTTTATTGCGGTAGTTTATCACAGTTAAATTGCTAA
CGCAGTCAGTGCTTCTGACACAACAGTCTCGAACTTAAGCTGCAGAAGTTGGTCGTGAGGCACTGGGCAG
GTAAGTATCAAGGTTACAAGACAGGTTTAAGGAGACCAATAGAAACTGGGCTTGTCGAGACAGAGAAGAC
TCTTGCGTTTCTGATAGGCACCTATTGGTCTTACTGACATCCACTTTGCCTTTCTCTCCACAGGTGTCCA
CTCCCAGTTCAATTACAGCTCTTAAGGCTAGAGTATTAATACGACTCACTATAGGGCTAGCGCTCACCAT
GGTGACCGGCTACCGGCTGTTCGAGGAGATTCTCGGGAGCTCCGGTGGTGGCGGGAGCGGAGGTGGAGGC
TCGAGCGGTGCGATCGCCATGTCCGACAGCGAGAAGCTCAACCTGGACTCGATCATCGGGCGCCTGCTGG
AAGTGCAGGGCTCGCGGCCTGGCAAGAATGTACAGCTGACAGAGAACGAGATCCGCGGTCTGTGCCTGAA
ATCCCGGGAGATTTTTCTGAGCCAGCCCATTCTTCTGGAGCTGGAGGCACCCCTCAAGATCTGCGGTGAC
ATACACGGCCAGTACTACGACCTTCTGCGACTATTTGAGTATGGCGGTTTCCCTCCCGAGAGCAACTACC
TCTTTCTGGGGGACTATGTGGACAGGGGCAAGCAGTCCTTGGAGACCATCTGCCTGCTGCTGGCCTATAA
GATCAAGTACCCCGAGAACTTCTTCCTGCTCCGTGGGAACCACGAGTGTGCCAGCATCAACCGCATCTAT
GGTTTCTACGATGAGTGCAAGAGACGCTACAACATCAAACTGTGGAAAACCTTCACTGACTGCTTCAACT
GCCTGCCCATCGCGGCCATAGTGGACGAAAAGATCTTCTGCTGCCACGGAGGCCTGTCCCCGGACCTGCA
GTCTATGGAGCAGATTCGGCGGATCATGCGGCCCACAGATGTGCCTGACCAGGGCCTGCTGTGTGACCTG
CTGTGGTCTGACCCTGACAAGGACGTGCAGGGCTGGGGCGAGAACGACCGTGGCGTCTCTTTTACCTTTG
GAGCCGAGGTGGTGGCCAAGTTCCTCCACAAGCACGACTTGGACCTCATCTGCCGAGCACACCAGGTGGT
AGAAGACGGCTACGAGTTCTTTGCCAAGCGGCAGCTGGTGACACTTTTCTCAGCTCCCAACTACTGTGGC
GAGTTTGACAATGCTGGCGCCATGATGAGTGTGGACGAGACCCTCATGTGCTCTTTCCAGATCCTCAAGC
CCGCCGACAAGAACAAGGGGAAGTACGGGCAGTTCAGTGGCCTGAACCCTGGAGGCCGACCCATCACCCC
ACCCCGCAATTCCGCCAAAGCCAAGAAAGTTTAAACGAATTCGGGCTCGGTACCCGGGGATCCTCTAGAG
TCGACCTGCAGGCATGCAAGCTGATCCGGCTGCTAACAAAGCCCGAAAGGAAGCTGAGTTGGCTGCTGCC
ACCGCTGAGCAAGGCCGCTTCGAGCAGACATGATAAGATACATTGATGAGTTTGGACAAACCACAACTAG
AATGCAGTGAAAAAAATGCTTTATTTGTGAAATTTGTGATGCTATTGCTTTATTTGTAACCATTATAAGC
TGCAATAAACAAGTTAACAACAACAATTGCATTCATTTTATGTTTCAGGTTCAGGGGGAGATGTGGGAGG
TTTTTTTAAGCAAGTAAAACCTCTACAAATGTGGTAAAATCTTAATTAAGAATTCTAATATAACTTCGTA
TAGCATACATTATACGAAGTTATGGATCCACTGTTGACAATTAATCATCGGCATAGTATATCGGCATAGT
ATAATACGACAAGGTGAGGAACTAAACCCAGGAGGCAGATCATGATTGAACAAGATGGATTGCACGCAGG
TTCTCCGGCCGCTTGGGTGGAGAGGCTATTCGGCTATGACTGGGCACAACAGACAATCGGCTGCTCTGAT
GCCGCCGTGTTCCGGCTGTCAGCGCAGGGGCGCCCGGTTCTTTTTGTCAAGACCGACCTGTCCGGTGCCC
TGAATGAACTGCAGGACGAGGCAGCGCGGCTATCGTGGCTGGCCACGACGGGCGTTCCTTGCGCAGCTGT
GCTCGACGTTGTCACTGAAGCGGGAAGGGACTGGCTGCTATTGGGCGAAGTGCCGGGGCAGGATCTCCTG
TCATCTCACCTTGCTCCTGCCGAGAAAGTATCCATCATGGCTGATGCAATGCGGCGGCTGCATACGCTTG
ATCCGGCTACCTGCCCATTCGACCACCAAGCGAAACATCGCATCGAGCGAGCACGTACTCGGATGGAAGC
CGGTCTTGTCGATCAGGATGATCTGGACGAAGAGCATCAGGGGCTCGCGCCAGCCGAACTGTTCGCCAGG
CTCAAGGCGCGCATGCCCGACGGCGAGGATCTCGTCGTGACCCATGGCGATGCCTGCTTGCCGAATATCA
TGGTGGAAAATGGCCGCTTTTCTGGATTCATCGACTGTGGCCGGCTGGGTGTGGCGGACCGCTATCAGGA
CATAGCGTTGGCTACCCGTGATATTGCTGAAGAGCTTGGCGGCGAATGGGCTGACCGCTTCCTCGTGCTT
TACGGTATCGCCGCTCCCGATTCGCAGCGCATCGCCTTCTATCGCCTTCTTGACGAGTTCTTCTGATTCG
AAATGACCGACCAAGCGACGCCCAACCGGTATCAGCTCACTCAAAGGCGGTAATACGGTTATCCACAGAA
TCAGGGGATAACGCAGGAAAGAACATGTGAGCAAAAGGCCAGCAAAAGGCCAGGAACCGTAAAAAGGCCG
CGTTGCTGGCGTTTTTCCATAGGCTCCGCCCCCCTGACGAGCATCACAAAAATCGACGCTCAAGTCAGAG
GTGGCGAAACCCGACAGGACTATAAAGATACCAGGCGTTTCCCCCTGGAAGCTCCCTCGTGCGCTCTCCT
GTTCCGACCCTGCCGCTTACCGGATACCTGTCCGCCTTTCTCCCTTCGGGAAGCGTGGCGCTTTCTCATA
GCTCACGCTGTAGGTATCTCAGTTCGGTGTAGGTCGTTCGCTCCAAGCTGGGCTGTGTGCACGAACCCCC
CGTTCAGCCCGACCGCTGCGCCTTATCCGGTAACTATCGTCTTGAGTCCAACCCGGTAAGACACGACTTA
TCGCCACTGGCAGCAGCCACTGGTAACAGGATTAGCAGAGCGAGGTATGTAGGCGGTGCTACAGAGTTCT
TGAAGTGGTGGCCTAACTACGGCTACACTAGAAGGACAGTATTTGGTATCTGCGCTCTGCTGAAGCCAGT
TACCTTCGGAAAAAGAGTTGGTAGCTCTTGATCCGGCAAACAAACCACCGCTGGTAGCGGTGGTTTTTTT
GTTTGCAAGCAGCAGATTACGCGCAGAAAAAAAGGATTTCAAGAAGATCCTTTGATCTTTTCTACGGGGT
CTGACGCTCAGTGGAACGAAAACTCACGTTAAGGGATTTTGGTCATGAGATTATCAAAAAGGATCTTCAC
CTAGATCCTTTTATAGTCCGGAATCGTCACACAAAAAACCAACACACAGATGTAATGAAAATAAAGATAT
TTTATTGCGGCCATCGTGATGGCTAGAGTTTAGCCCTCCCACACATAACCAGAGGGCAGCAATTCACGAA
TCCCAACTGCCGTCGGCTGTCCATCACTGTCCTTCACTATGGCTTTGATCCCAGGATGCAGATCGAGAAG
CACCTGTCGGCACCGTCCGCAGGGGCTCAAGATGCCCCTGTTCTCATTTCCGATCGCGACGATACAAGTC
AGGTTGCCAGCTGCCGCAGCAGCAGCAGTGCCCAGCACCACGAGTTCTGCACAAGGTCCCCCAGTAAAAT
GATATACATTGACACCAGTGAAGATGCGGCCGTCGCTAGAGAGAGCTGCGCTGGCGACGCTGTAGTCTTC
AGAGATGGGGATGCTGTTGATTGTAGCCGTTGCTCTTTCAATGAGGGTGGATTCTTCTTGAGACAAAGGC
TTGGCCATGGTGGCGCTAGTGTCAGAAGAATCGAGCTTTTTGCAAAAGCCTAGGCCTCCAAAAAAGCCTC
CTCACTACTTCTGGAATAGCTCAGAGGCCGAGGCGGCCTCGGCCTCTGCATAAATAAAAAAAATTAGTCA
GCCATGGGGCGGAGAATGGGCGGAACTGGGCGGAGTTAGGGGCGGGATGGGCGGAGTTAGGGGCGGGACT
ATGGTTGCTGACTAATTGAGATGCATGCTTTGCATACTTCTGCCTGCTGGGGAGCCTGGGGACTTTCCAC
ACCTGGTTGCTGACTAATTGAGATGCATGCTTTGCATACTTCTGCCTGCTGGGGAGCCTGGGGACTTTCC
ACACCCTAACTGACACACATTCCACAGCTGGTTCTTTCCGCCTCAGAAGGTACCTAACCAAGTTCCTCTT
TCAGAGGTTATTTCAGGCCATGGTGCTGCGC
Features (pLannotate 1.2.2; 18 found; start..end, strand, type, name):
     24..105     -  polyA_signal   SV40 poly(A) signal: SV40 polyadenylation signal
    128..211     -  CDS            large T antigen (fragment): large T antigen from SV40 (simian virus 40)
    276..641     +  enhancer       CMV enhancer: human cytomegalovirus immediate early enhancer
    643..842     +  promoter       CMV promoter: human cytomegalovirus (CMV) immediate early promoter
    981..1113    +  intron         chimeric intron: chimera between introns from human β-globin and immunoglobulin heavy chain genes
   1157..1175    +  promoter       T7 promoter: promoter for bacteriophage T7 RNA polymerase
   1279..2268    +  CDS            PPP1CA: PP1A_HUMAN - Also known as PPP1A. Experimental evidence at protein level: Swiss-Prot protein existence level 1. (Microbial infection) Necessary for alphaviruses replication. From Homo sapiens (Human).
   2277..2332    +  misc_feature   MCS: pUC18/19 multiple cloning site
   2339..2388    +  CDS            SET1 (fragment): solubility-enhancement tag derived from T7 phage gene 10B
   2414..2535    -  polyA_signal   SV40 poly(A) signal: SV40 polyadenylation signal
   2558..2626    -  CDS            large T antigen (fragment): large T antigen from SV40 (simian virus 40)
   2650..2683    +  protein_bind   loxP: Cre-mediated recombination occurs in the 8-bp core sequence (GCATACAT). Cre recombinase
   2693..2740    +  promoter       EM7 promoter: synthetic bacterial promoter&nbsp
   2772..3563    +  CDS            neo: KKA2_KLEPN - Also known as kan, nptII. Experimental evidence at protein level: Swiss-Prot protein existence level 1. Resistance to kanamycin, neomycin, paromomycin, ribostamycin, butirosin and gentamicin B. From Klebsiella pneumoniae.
   3724..4312    -  rep_origin     ori: high-copy-number ColE1/pMB1/pBR322/pUC origin of replication
   4438..4486    -  polyA_signal   poly(A) signal: synthetic polyadenylation signal
   4510..4908    -  CDS            BSD: blasticidin S deaminase; Aspergillus terreus BSD; confers resistance to blasticidin
   4939..5296    -  promoter       SV40 promoter: SV40 enhancer and early promoter
