[The description below was written by a language model from this plasmid's Addgene catalogue record and pLannotate feature annotations shown in this document.]
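Description:
SmBiT-PPP1CA Fusion Vector is a 5,351 nt mammalian expression plasmid built on the pFN218K SmBiT CMV-Blast Flexi backbone. It is maintained in E. coli as a high-copy plasmid through a ColE1/pUC-type origin. Bacterial selection is with kanamycin, using a neo/nptII aminoglycoside phosphotransferase gene driven by the synthetic bacterial EM7 promoter. A single loxP site lies just upstream of this cassette. For selection in mammalian cells, a separate cassette on the opposite strand places the blasticidin S deaminase gene (BSD) under the SV40 enhancer/early promoter and ends it with a synthetic poly(A) signal.

The payload is the unmutated human PPP1CA coding sequence, which encodes the alpha catalytic subunit of protein phosphatase 1. It is expressed from the CMV immediate-early enhancer and promoter, followed by a chimeric β-globin/immunoglobulin intron that generally improves transcript processing and expression. A T7 promoter sits between the intron and the open reading frame and could support in vitro transcription. An SV40 late poly(A) signal terminates the transcript.

According to the catalogue, the backbone supplies SmBiT as an N-terminal fusion. The automated feature table does not annotate this short tag separately, though there is unannotated space between the T7 promoter and PPP1CA where it would sit. SmBiT is the small peptide half of the split NanoLuc (NanoBiT) luciferase. It has low intrinsic affinity for its LgBiT partner and restores luminescence when the two are brought together. The construct is therefore suited to live-cell complementation assays of PPP1CA interactions with LgBiT-tagged partners, although the record itself states only expression of the fusion protein in mammalian cells.
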