Addgene plasmid #237052: SmBiT-PPP1CA Fusion Vector
Purpose: Express SmBiT-PPP1CA Fusion Protein in Mammalian Cells under a CMV promoter
Depositing lab: Promega Corporation.
Backbone
  Vector backbone: pFN218K SmBiT CMV-BlastFlexi Vector
  Vector type: Mammalian Expression
  Selectable markers: Blasticidin
Growth in bacteria
  Bacterial resistance: Kanamycin, 50 μg/mL
  Growth temperature: 37°C
  Growth strain: DH5alpha
  Copy number: High Copy
Gene/Insert
  Gene/Insert name: PPP1CA
  Species: H. sapiens (human)
  Mutation: None
  Entrez Gene: PPP1CA (a.k.a. PP-1A, PP1A, PP1alpha, PPP1A)
  Promoter: CMV
  Tag / fusion protein: SmBiT (N terminal on backbone)
  Cloning method: Other
Terms and licenses: Academic/Nonprofit Terms; Industry Terms
How to cite: SmBiT-PPP1CA Fusion Vector was a gift from Promega Corporation (Addgene plasmid # 237052 ; http://n2t.net/addgene:237052 ; RRID:Addgene_237052)
